>Addgene plasmid #110983 | PSOP24-COMP-blac-flag-his | depositor full sequence | sequence record 208713 | PSOP24-COMP-blac-flag-his sequence 8971 bps
CTCGAGAAAGGCGTCTAACCAGTCACAGTCGCAAGGTAGGCTGAGCACCGTGGCGGGCGGCAGCGGGTGG
CGGTCGGGGTTGTTTCTGGCGGAGGTGCTGCTGATGATGTAATTAAAGTAGGCGGTCTTGAGACGGCGGA
TGGTCGAGGTGAGGTGTGGCAGGCTTGAGATCCAGCTGTTGGGGTGAGTACTCCCTCTCAAAAGCGGGCA
TTACTTCTGCGCTAAGATTGTCAGTTTCCAAAAACGAGGAGGATTTGATATTCACCTGGCCCGATCTGGC
CATACACTTGAGTGACAATGACATCCACTTTGCCTTTCTCTCCACAGGTGTCCACTCCCAGGTCCAAGTT
TGCCACCATGGAGTTTCAGACCCAGGTACTCATGTCCCTGCTGCTCTGCATGTCTGGTGCGGCCGCCAAG
AACATCAACCTGAACGACGAGGGCAAGAAGAAGCAGAGCGGCATCATCAACGAGAATGAGGACGGCAAGA
ACAACAAGGCCAACAACAACAAGAAGGTGCAGCACAACAAGATCAACCGGAAGGGCAACAACGCCGTGAC
CAAGAAAACCGACGAGCACAAGAACGACGGCGACGCCGAGAACAAGAAGAATGGCGAGCACAAAAATGAT
GGGGACGGGAAAAACAAGAAAAACGGGGAACATAAGAACGATGGGGATGGAAAGAACAAAAAGATGGATG
AGCACCTGTACGACATCGACGGGGAGAATAAGAAAAATGGTGAACACCTCTACGATGTGGACGGCGAGAA
CAAAAAAAACGGCGAACACCTGTATGATATCGATGGCGAAAACAAAAAGAACGGGGAGCATCTCTACGAC
ATTGATGGCGAGAACAAGAAAACAGATGAGCACCTGTATGACGTGGACGGCGGCAAAAACAACATCCTCG
AGTACAACAACATCGACCAGCACAACGAGTTCCCCGAGAGCCTGGAAAACGACAACAGCTACGACAAGCT
GTTCGACGACGTGGAACTGCGGGACATCATCCACAACGAGAAGTTCTTCGAGAACCTGAAGAACGTGAAC
AACAACGACGTGCACAACTTTCTGCTGGTGGACAAAGAGATGGAACGCCGCAAAGAGGAAGAGAAGAAGA
AGTCCCGGAAGCTGGAAGAGGACGAAGAGGATGACGAGGACGAGGAAGAAGATAACGACGAGAAGTGGAA
AGAGGAAAATAAGAACAACGCTGCCAGCAGCAGCTCCTCCAGCAGCAACAACTTCAACAAGAACTACGAC
ATCTACGACAACCGGGACCTGTACAACTACGATAACCTGGTGGATATCACCCAGGAAGAACACATCAACG
TCCCCAACATCAACGATGAGATCAACGAGGGCCGGAAGCACGACAAAGAGGACTTTCTGATCTTTGAGAA
GCGGCTGAACGAGGCCGAGGACCGGAACGACGCCAGCGACGGGGATAACAAGATGGAAGATCTGATCAAC
AACCACTTCGACGACAGCGGCGACAACGGCGCCTACGAGAACATCCAGGTCAAAAAAGAGCTGTACAACA
AAAACGAGAAGATCATCAAGGGCCGGGACAACAACCTGAATGATGGCGACATCCACATGAACAAAAACAA
TGCCGCCAACAAACTCAACAACAATAACAACAACAACAACAATGACAACAATATGAACAGCGAGATGAAG
TACAAGACCTTCAAAGAAGAGTACGAGGAACAGATCCTGAGCAAGCCCGGCGCGCCGTCGACCTCCATCA
CGGCCTATAAGAGTGAGGGGGAGTCAGCGGAGTTCTCCTTCCCACTCAACCTTGGAGAGGAAAGCCTGCA
GGGAGAGTTGAGATGGAAGGCAGAGAAGGCTCCTTCTTCCCAGTCCTGGATCACCTTCTCCCTAAAGAAC
CAAAAGGTGTCTGTGCAGAAGTCTACTAGCAACCCCAAGTTCCAGCTGTCCGAAACGCTCCCACTCACCC
TTCAGATACCCCAGGTCTCCCTTCAGTTTGCTGGTTCTGGCAACCTGACCCTGACTCTGGACAGAGGGAT
ACTGTATCAGGAAGTGAACCTGGTGGTGATGAAAGTGACTCAGCCCGACAGCAACACTTTGACCTGTGAG
GTGATGGGACCCACCTCACCCAAGATGAGACTGATCTTGAAGCAGGAGAATCAGGAGGCCAGGGTCTCCA
GGCAGGAGAAAGTGATTCAAGTGCAGGCCCCTGAAGCAGGGGTGTGGCAATGTCTACTGAGTGAAGGTGA
AGAGGTCAAGATGGACTCCAAGATCCAGGTTTTATCCAAAGGGTTGAATTCCGGCGGCGGCTCCGGAGGC
GGTACCGGTGGCGGCGACCTAGCCCCACAGATGCTTCGAGAACTCCAGGAGACTAATGCGGCGCTGCAAG
ACGTGAGAGAGCTCTTGCGACAGCAGGTCAAGGAGATCACCTTCCTGAAGAATACGGTGATGGAATGTGA
CGCCTGCGGTCTAGACAGAAACCTGCCTCCACTAGCACCTCTGGGCCCACACCCAGAAACGCTGGTGAAA
GTAAAAGATGCTGAAGATCAGTTGGGTGCACGAGTGGGTTACATCGAACTGGATCTCAACAGCGGTAAGA
TCCTTGAGAGTTTTCGCCCCGAAGAACGTTTTCCAATGATGAGCACTTTTAAAGTTCTGCTATGTGGCGC
GGTATTATCCCGTATTGACGCCGGGCAAGAGCAACTCGGTCGCCGCATACACTATTCTCAGAATGACTTG
GTTGAGTACTCACCAGTCACAGAAAAGCATCTTACGGATGGCATGACAGTAAGAGAATTATGCAGTGCTG
CCATAACCATGAGTGATAACACTGCGGCCAACTTACTTCTGACAACGATCGGAGGACCGAAGGAGCTAAC
CGCTTTTTTGCACAACATGGGGGATCATGTAACTCGCCTTGATCGTTGGGAACCGGAGCTGAATGAAGCC
ATACCAAACGACGAGCGTGACACCACGATGCCTGTAGCAATGGCAACAACGTTGCGCAAACTATTAACTG
GCGAACTACTTACTCTAGCTTCCCGGCAACAATTAATAGACTGGATGGAGGCGGATAAAGTTGCAGGACC
ACTTCTGCGCTCGGCCCTTCCGGCTGGCTGGTTTATTGCTGATAAATCTGGAGCCGGTGAGCGTGGGTCT
CGCGGTATCATTGCAGCACTGGGGCCAGATGGTAAGCCCTCCCGTATCGTAGTTATCTACACGACGGGGA
GTCAGGCAACTATGGATGAACGAAATAGACAGATCGCTGAGATAGGTGCCTCACTGATTAAGCATTGGGG
CCCTGACTACAAAGACCATGACGGTGATTATAAAGATCATGACATCGATTACAAGGATGACGATGACAAG
GGCCCTCACCACCACCATCACCACTAATTAATTAAGGATCCCCCGACCTCGACCTCTGGCTAATAAAGGA
AATTTATTTTCATTGCAATAGTGTGTTGGAATTTTTTGTGTCTCTCACTCGGAAGGACATATGGGAGGGC
AAATCATTTGGTCGAGATCCCTCGGAGATCTCTAGCTAGAGGATCGATCCCCGCCCCGGACGAACTAAAC
CTGACTACGACATCTCTGCCCCTTCTTCGCGGGGCAGTGCATGTAATCCCTTCAGTTGGTTGGTACAACT
TGCCAACTGGGCCCTGTTCCACATGTGACACGGGGGGGGACCAAACACAAAGGGGTTCTCTGACTGTAGT
TGACATCCTTATAAATGGATGTGCACATTTGCCAACACTGAGTGGCTTTCATCCTGGAGCAGACTTTGCA
GTCTGTGGACTGCAACACAACATTGCCTTTATGTGTAACTCTTGGCTGAAGCTCTTACACCAATGCTGGG
GGACATGTACCTCCCAGGGGCCCAGGAAGACTACGGGAGGCTACACCAACGTCAATCAGAGGGGCCTGTG
TAGCTACCGATAAGCGGACCCTCAAGAGGGCATTAGCAATAGTGTTTATAAGGCCCCCTTGTTAACCCTA
AACGGGTAGCATATGCTTCCCGGGTAGTAGTATATACTATCCAGACTAACCCTAATTCAATAGCATATGT
TACCCAACGGGAAGCATATGCTATCGAATTAGGGTTAGTAAAAGGGTCCTAAGGAACAGCGATATCTCCC
ACCCCATGAGCTGTCACGGTTTTATTTACATGGGGTCAGGATTCCACGAGGGTAGTGAACCATTTTAGTC
ACAAGGGCAGTGGCTGAAGATCAAGGAGCGGGCAGTGAACTCTCCTGAATCTTCGCCTGCTTCTTCATTC
TCCTTCGTTTAGCTAATAGAATAACTGCTGAGTTGTGAACAGTAAGGTGTATGTGAGGTGCTCGAAAACA
AGGTTTCAGGTGACGCCCCCAGAATAAAATTTGGACGGGGGGTTCAGTGGTGGCATTGTGCTATGACACC
AATATAACCCTCACAAACCCCTTGGGCAATAAATACTAGTGTAGGAATGAAACATTCTGAATATCTTTAA
CAATAGAAATCCATGGGGTGGGGACAAGCCGTAAAGACTGGATGTCCATCTCACACGAATTTATGGCTAT
GGGCAACACATAATCCTAGTGCAATATGATACTGGGGTTATTAAGATGTGTCCCAGGCAGGGACCAAGAC
AGGTGAACCATGTTGTTACACTCTATTTGTAACAAGGGGAAAGAGAGTGGACGCCGACAGCAGCGGACTC
CACTGGTTGTCTCTAACACCCCCGAAAATTAAACGGGGCTCCACGCCAATGGGGCCCATAAACAAAGACA
AGTGGCCACTCTTTTTTTTGAAATTGTGGAGTGGGGGCACGCGTCAGCCCCCACACGCCGCCCTGCGGTT
TTGGACTGTAAAATAAGGGTGTAATAACTTGGCTGATTGTAACCCCGCTAACCACTGCGGTCAAACCACT
TGCCCACAAAACCACTAATGGCACCCCGGGGAATACCTGCATAAGTAGGTGGGCGGGCCAAGATAGGGGC
GCGATTGCTGCGATCTGGAGGACAAATTACACACACTTGCGCCTGAGCGCCAAGCACAGGGTTGTTGGTC
CTCATATTCACGAGGTCGCTGAGAGCACGGTGGGCTAATGTTGCCATGGGTAGCATATACTACCCAAATA
TCTGGATAGCATATGCTATCCTAATCTATATCTGGGTAGCATAGGCTATCCTAATCTATATCTGGGTAGC
ATATGCTATCCTAATCTATATCTGGGTAGTATATGCTATCCTAATTTATATCTGGGTAGCATAGGCTATC
CTAATCTATATCTGGGTAGCATATGCTATCCTAATCTATATCTGGGTAGTATATGCTATCCTAATCTGTA
TCCGGGTAGCATATGCTATCCTAATAGAGATTAGGGTAGTATATGCTATCCTAATTTATATCTGGGTAGC
ATATACTACCCAAATATCTGGATAGCATATGCTATCCTAATCTATATCTGGGTAGCATATGCTATCCTAA
TCTATATCTGGGTAGCATAGGCTATCCTAATCTATATCTGGGTAGCATATGCTATCCTAATCTATATCTG
GGTAGTATATGCTATCCTAATTTATATCTGGGTAGCATAGGCTATCCTAATCTATATCTGGGTAGCATAT
GCTATCCTAATCTATATCTGGGTAGTATATGCTATCCTAATCTGTATCCGGGTAGCATATGCTATCCTCA
TGATAAGCTGTCAAACATGAGAATTTTCTTGAAGACGAAAGGGCCTCGTGATACGCCTATTTTTATAGGT
TAATGTCATGATAATAATGGTTTCTTAGACGTCAGGTGGCACTTTTCGGGGAAATGTGCGCGGAACCCCT
ATTTGTTTATTTTTCTAAATACATTCAAATATGTATCCGCTCATGAGACAATAACCCTGATAAATGCTTC
AATAATATTGAAAAAGGAAGAGTATGAGTATTCAACATTTCCGTGTCGCCCTTATTCCCTTTTTTGCGGC
ATTTTGCCTTCCTGTTTTTGCTCACCCAGAAACGCTGGTGAAAGTAAAAGATGCTGAAGATCAGTTGGGT
GCACGAGTGGGTTACATCGAACTGGATCTCAACAGCGGTAAGATCCTTGAGAGTTTTCGCCCCGAAGAAC
GTTTTCCAATGATGAGCACTTTTAAAGTTCTGCTATGTGGCGCGGTATTATCCCGTGTTGACGCCGGGCA
AGAGCAACTCGGTCGCCGCATACACTATTCTCAGAATGACTTGGTTGAGTACTCACCAGTCACAGAAAAG
CATCTTACGGATGGCATGACAGTAAGAGAATTATGCAGTGCTGCCATAACCATGAGTGATAACACTGCGG
CCAACTTACTTCTGACAACGATCGGAGGACCGAAGGAGCTAACCGCTTTTTTGCACAACATGGGGGATCA
TGTAACTCGCCTTGATCGTTGGGAACCGGAGCTGAATGAAGCCATACCAAACGACGAGCGTGACACCACG
ATGCCTGCAGCAATGGCAACAACGTTGCGCAAACTATTAACTGGCGAACTACTTACTCTAGCTTCCCGGC
AACAATTAATAGACTGGATGGAGGCGGATAAAGTTGCAGGACCACTTCTGCGCTCGGCCCTTCCGGCTGG
CTGGTTTATTGCTGATAAATCTGGAGCCGGTGAGCGTGGGTCTCGCGGTATCATTGCAGCACTGGGGCCA
GATGGTAAGCCCTCCCGTATCGTAGTTATCTACACGACGGGGAGTCAGGCAACTATGGATGAACGAAATA
GACAGATCGCTGAGATAGGTGCCTCACTGATTAAGCATTGGTAACTGTCAGACCAAGTTTACTCATATAT
ACTTTAGATTGATTTAAAACTTCATTTTTAATTTAAAAGGATCTAGGTGAAGATCCTTTTTGATAATCTC
ATGACCAAAATCCCTTAACGTGAGTTTTCGTTCCACTGAGCGTCAGACCCCGTAGAAAAGATCAAAGGAT
CTTCTTGAGATCCTTTTTTTCTGCGCGTAATCTGCTGCTTGCAAACAAAAAAACCACCGCTACCAGCGGT
GGTTTGTTTGCCGGATCAAGAGCTACCAACTCTTTTTCCGAAGGTAACTGGCTTCAGCAGAGCGCAGATA
CCAAATACTGTTCTTCTAGTGTAGCCGTAGTTAGGCCACCACTTCAAGAACTCTGTAGCACCGCCTACAT
ACCTCGCTCTGCTAATCCTGTTACCAGTGGCTGCTGCCAGTGGCGATAAGTCGTGTCTTACCGGGTTGGA
CTCAAGACGATAGTTACCGGATAAGGCGCAGCGGTCGGGCTGAACGGGGGGTTCGTGCACACAGCCCAGC
TTGGAGCGAACGACCTACACCGAACTGAGATACCTACAGCGTGAGCTATGAGAAAGCGCCACGCTTCCCG
AAGGGAGAAAGGCGGACAGGTATCCGGTAAGCGGCAGGGTCGGAACAGGAGAGCGCACGAGGGAGCTTCC
AGGGGGAAACGCCTGGTATCTTTATAGTCCTGTCGGGTTTCGCCACCTCTGACTTGAGCGTCGATTTTTG
TGATGCTCGTCAGGGGGGCGGAGCCTATGGAAAAACGCCAGCAACGCGGCCTTTTTACGGTTCCTGGCCT
TTTGCTGGCCTTTTGCTCACATGTTCTTTCCTGCGTTATCCCCTGATTCTGTGGATAACCGTATTACCGC
CTTTGAGTGAGCTGATACCGCTCGCCGCAGCCGAACGACCGAGCGCAGCGAGTCAGTGAGCGAGGAAGCG
GAAGAGCGCCCAATACGCAAACCGCCTCTCCCCGCGCGTTGGCCGATTCATTAATGCAGCTGGCACGACA
GGTTTCCCGACTGGAAAGCGGGCAGTGAGCGCAACGCAATTAATGTGAGTTAGCTCACTCATTAGGCACC
CCAGGCTTTACACTTTATGCTTCCGGCTCGTATGTTGTGTGGAATTGTGAGCGGATAACAATTTCACACA
GGAAACAGCTATGACCATGATTACGCCAAGCTCTAGCTAGAGGTCGACCAATTCTCATGTTTGACAGCTT
ATCATCGCAGATCCGGGCAACGTTGTTGCCATTGCTGCAGGCGCAGAACTGGTAGGTATGGAAGATCTAT
ACATTGAATCAATATTGGCAATTAGCCATATTAGTCATTGGTTATATAGCATAAATCAATATTGGCTATT
GGCCATTGCATACGTTGTATCTATATCATAATATGTACATTTATATTGGCTCATGTCCAATATGACCGCC
ATGTTGACATTGATTATTGACTAGTTATTAATAGTAATCAATTACGGGGTCATTAGTTCATAGCCCATAT
ATGGAGTTCCGCGTTACATAACTTACGGTAAATGGCCCGCCTGGCTGACCGCCCAACGACCCCCGCCCAT
TGACGTCAATAATGACGTATGTTCCCATAGTAACGCCAATAGGGACTTTCCATTGACGTCAATGGGTGGA
GTATTTACGGTAAACTGCCCACTTGGCAGTACATCAAGTGTATCATATGCCAAGTCCGCCCCCTATTGAC
GTCAATGACGGTAAATGGCCCGCCTGGCATTATGCCCAGTACATGACCTTACGGGACTTTCCTACTTGGC
AGTACATCTACGTATTAGTCATCGCTATTACCATGGTGATGCGGTTTTGGCAGTACACCAATGGGCGTGG
ATAGCGGTTTGACTCACGGGGATTTCCAAGTCTCCACCCCATTGACGTCAATGGGAGTTTGTTTTGGCAC
CAAAATCAACGGGACTTTCCAAAATGTCGTAATAACCCCGCCCCGTTGACGCAAATGGGCGGTAGGCGTG
TACGGTGGGAGGTCTATATAAGCAGAGCTCGTTTAGTGAACCGTCAGATCCTCACTCTCTTCCGCATCGC
TGTCTGCGAGGGCCAGCTGTTGGGCTCGCGGTTGAGGACAAACTCTTCGCGGTCTTTCCAGTACTCTTGG
ATCGGAAACCCGTCGGCCTCCGAACGGTACTCCGCCACCGAGGGACCTGAGCGAGTCCGCATCGACCGGA
TCGGAAAACCT
Features (pLannotate 1.2.2; 21 found; start..end, strand, type, name):
    184..273     +  intron         chimeric intron (fragment): chimera between introns from adenovirus and immunoglobulin heavy chain genes
    292..338     +  CDS            IgH signal sequence (fragment): signal sequence from the mouse immunoglobulin heavy chain variable region
   1717..2289    +  CDS            Cd4 (fragment): CD4_RAT - Experimental evidence at protein level: Swiss-Prot protein existence level 1. Integral membrane glycoprotein that plays an essential role in the immune response and serves multiple functions in responses against both external and internal offenses. In T-cells, functions primarily as a coreceptor for MHC class II molecule:peptide complex. The antigens presented by class II peptides are derived from extracellular proteins while class I peptides are derived from cytosolic proteins. Interacts simultaneously with the T-cell receptor (TCR) and the MHC class II presented by antigen presenti
   2326..2493    +  CDS            COMP (fragment): COMP_HUMAN - Experimental evidence at protein level: Swiss-Prot protein existence level 1. May play a role in the structural integrity of cartilage via its interaction with other extracellular matrix proteins such as the collagens and fibronectin. Can mediate the interaction of chondrocytes with the cartilage extracellular matrix through interaction with cell surface integrin receptors. Could play a role in the pathogenesis of osteoarthritis. Potent suppressor of apoptosis in both primary chondrocytes and transformed cells. Suppresses apoptosis by blocking the activation of caspase-3 and by in
   2501..3288    +  CDS            bla(M) (fragment): β-lactamase lacking the signal sequence; bla(M); allows cytosolic expression of β-lactamase
   3295..3360    +  CDS            3xFLAG: three tandem FLAG® epitope tags, followed by an enterokinase cleavage site
   3422..3477    +  polyA_signal   β-globin poly(A) signal: rabbit β-globin polyadenylation signal (Gil and Proudfoot, 1987)
   3991..5672    -  rep_origin     oriP (fragment): Epstein-Barr virus oriP replication origin (Yates et al., 2000)
   5799..5903    +  promoter       AmpR promoter: bla
   5904..6764    +  CDS            AmpR: β-lactamase; bla; confers resistance to ampicillin, carbenicillin, and related antibiotics
   6935..7523    +  rep_origin     ori: high-copy-number ColE1/pMB1/pBR322/pUC origin of replication
   7706..7798    +  CDS            lacI (fragment): lac repressor; lacI; The lac repressor binds to the lac operator to inhibit transcription in E. coli. This inhibition can be relieved by adding lactose or isopropyl-β-D-thiogalactopyranoside (IPTG).
   7811..7832    +  protein_bind   CAP binding site: CAP binding activates transcription in the presence of cAMP. E. coli catabolite activator protein
   7847..7877    +  promoter       lac promoter: promoter for the E. coli lac operon
   7885..7901    +  protein_bind   lac operator: The lac repressor binds to the lac operator to inhibit transcription in E. coli. This inhibition can be relieved by adding lactose or isopropyl-β-D-thiogalactopyranoside (IPTG). lac repressor encoded by lacI
   7971..7987    +  promoter       tet promoter (fragment): E. coli promoter for tetracycline efflux protein gene
   7997..8022    -  CDS            bla(M) (fragment): β-lactamase lacking the signal sequence; bla(M); allows cytosolic expression of β-lactamase
   8196..8575    +  enhancer       CMV enhancer: human cytomegalovirus immediate early enhancer
   8577..8776    +  promoter       CMV promoter: human cytomegalovirus (CMV) immediate early promoter
   8844..8882    +  misc_feature   Ad SA (fragment): adenovirus major late transcript splice acceptor (Friedrich and Soriano, 1991)
   8915..153     -  CDS            PTP (fragment) (across the origin): TERM_ADE02 - Experimental evidence at protein level: Swiss-Prot protein existence level 1. Protein covalently bound to the viral DNA that acts as a primer for viral genomic replication by DNA strand displacement. Assembles on the viral origin of replication in an initiation complex with viral polymerase, DBP, host NFIA and host POU2F1/OCT1. During initiation, the polymerase covalently couples the first dCTP with Ser- 580 of pTP. The terminal protein stimulates the template activity over 20 fold compared to protein-free templates. Neo-synthesized viral genomes are linked to two preterminal prot
