>Addgene plasmid #110983 | PSOP24-COMP-blac-flag-his | addgene full sequence | sequence record 224370 | Addgene NGS Result
CTCGAGAAAGGCGTCTAACCAGTCACAGTCGCAAGGTAGGCTGAGCACCGTGGCGGGCGGCAGCGGGTGG
CGGTCGGGGTTGTTTCTGGCGGAGGTGCTGCTGATGATGTAATTAAAGTAGGCGGTCTTGAGACGGCGGA
TGGTCGAGGTGAGGTGTGGCAGGCTTGAGATCCAGCTGTTGGGGTGAGTACTCCCTCTCAAAAGCGGGCA
TTACTTCTGCGCTAAGATTGTCAGTTTCCAAAAACGAGGAGGATTTGATATTCACCTGGCCCGATCTGGC
CATACACTTGAGTGACAATGACATCCACTTTGCCTTTCTCTCCACAGGTGTCCACTCCCAGGTCCAAGTT
TGCCACCATGGAGTTTCAGACCCAGGTACTCATGTCCCTGCTGCTCTGCATGTCTGGTGCGGCCGCCAAG
AACATCAACCTGAACGACGAGGGCAAGAAGAAGCAGAGCGGCATCATCAACGAGAATGAGGACGGCAAGA
ACAACAAGGCCAACAACAACAAGAAGGTGCAGCACAACAAGATCAACCGGAAGGGCAACAACGCCGTGAC
CAAGAAAACCGACGAGCACAAGAACGACGGCGACGCCGAGAACAAGAAGAATGGCGAGCACAAAAATGAT
GGGGACGGGAAAAACAAGAAAAACGGGGAACATAAGAACGATGGGGATGGAAAGAACAAAAAGATGGATG
AGCACCTGTACGACATCGACGGGGAGAATAAGAAAAATGGTGAACACCTCTACGATGTGGACGGCGAGAA
CAAAAAAAACGGCGAACACCTGTATGATATCGATGGCGAAAACAAAAAGAACGGGGAGCATCTCTACGAC
ATTGATGGCGAGAACAAGAAAACAGATGAGCACCTGTATGACGTGGACGGCGGCAAAAACAACATCCTCG
AGTACAACAACATCGACCAGCACAACGAGTTCCCCGAGAGCCTGGAAAACGACAACAGCTACGACAAGCT
GTTCGACGACGTGGAACTGCGGGACATCATCCACAACGAGAAGTTCTTCGAGAACCTGAAGAACGTGAAC
AACAACGACGTGCACAACTTTCTGCTGGTGGACAAAGAGATGGAACGCCGCAAAGAGGAAGAGAAGAAGA
AGTCCCGGAAGCTGGAAGAGGACGAAGAGGATGACGAGGACGAGGAAGAAGATAACGACGAGAAGTGGAA
AGAGGAAAATAAGAACAACGCTGCCAGCAGCAGCTCCTCCAGCAGCAACAACTTCAACAAGAACTACGAC
ATCTACGACAACCGGGACCTGTACAACTACGATAACCTGGTGGATATCACCCAGGAAGAACACATCAACG
TCCCCAACATCAACGATGAGATCAACGAGGGCCGGAAGCACGACAAAGAGGACTTTCTGATCTTTGAGAA
GCGGCTGAACGAGGCCGAGGACCGGAACGACGCCAGCGACGGGGATAACAAGATGGAAGATCTGATCAAC
AACCACTTCGACGACAGCGGCGACAACGGCGCCTACGAGAACATCCAGGTCAAAAAAGAGCTGTACAACA
AAAACGAGAAGATCATCAAGGGCCGGGACAACAACCTGAATGATGGCGACATCCACATGAACAAAAACAA
TGCCGCCAACAAACTCAACAACAATAACAACAACAACAACAATGACAACAATATGAACAGCGAGATGAAG
TACAAGACCTTCAAAGAAGAGTACGAGGAACAGATCCTGAGCAAGCCCGGCGCGCCGTCGACCTCCATCA
CGGCCTATAAGAGTGAGGGGGAGTCAGCGGAGTTCTCCTTCCCACTCAACCTTGGAGAGGAAAGCCTGCA
GGGAGAGTTGAGATGGAAGGCAGAGAAGGCTCCTTCTTCCCAGTCCTGGATCACCTTCTCCCTAAAGAAC
CAAAAGGTGTCTGTGCAGAAGTCTACTAGCAACCCCAAGTTCCAGCTGTCCGAAACGCTCCCACTCACCC
TTCAGATACCCCAGGTCTCCCTTCAGTTTGCTGGTTCTGGCAACCTGACCCTGACTCTGGACAGAGGGAT
ACTGTATCAGGAAGTGAACCTGGTGGTGATGAAAGTGACTCAGCCCGACAGCAACACTTTGACCTGTGAG
GTGATGGGACCCACCTCACCCAAGATGAGACTGATCTTGAAGCAGGAGAATCAGGAGGCCAGGGTCTCCA
GGCAGGAGAAAGTGATTCAAGTGCAGGCCCCTGAAGCAGGGGTGTGGCAATGTCTACTGAGTGAAGGTGA
AGAGGTCAAGATGGACTCCAAGATCCAGGTTTTATCCAAAGGGTTGAATTCCGGCGGCGGCTCCGGAGGC
GGTACCGGTGGCGGCGACCTAGCCCCACAGATGCTTCGAGAACTCCAGGAGACTAATGCGGCGCTGCAAG
ACGTGAGAGAGCTCTTGCGACAGCAGGTCAAGGAGATCACCTTCCTGAAGAATACGGTGATGGAATGTGA
CGCCTGCGGTCTAGACAGAAACCTGCCTCCACTAGCACCTCTGGGCCCACACCCAGAAACGCTGGTGAAA
GTAAAAGATGCTGAAGATCAGTTGGGTGCACGAGTGGGTTACATCGAACTGGATCTCAACAGCGGTAAGA
TCCTTGAGAGTTTTCGCCCCGAAGAACGTTTTCCAATGATGAGCACTTTTAAAGTTCTGCTATGTGGCGC
GGTATTATCCCGTATTGACGCCGGGCAAGAGCAACTCGGTCGCCGCATACACTATTCTCAGAATGACTTG
GTTGAGTACTCACCAGTCACAGAAAAGCATCTTACGGATGGCATGACAGTAAGAGAATTATGCAGTGCTG
CCATAACCATGAGTGATAACACTGCGGCCAACTTACTTCTGACAACGATCGGAGGACCGAAGGAGCTAAC
CGCTTTTTTGCACAACATGGGGGATCATGTAACTCGCCTTGATCGTTGGGAACCGGAGCTGAATGAAGCC
ATACCAAACGACGAGCGTGACACCACGATGCCTGTAGCAATGGCAACAACGTTGCGCAAACTATTAACTG
GCGAACTACTTACTCTAGCTTCCCGGCAACAATTAATAGACTGGATGGAGGCGGATAAAGTTGCAGGACC
ACTTCTGCGCTCGGCCCTTCCGGCTGGCTGGTTTATTGCTGATAAATCTGGAGCCGGTGAGCGTGGGTCT
CGCGGTATCATTGCAGCACTGGGGCCAGATGGTAAGCCCTCCCGTATCGTAGTTATCTACACGACGGGGA
GTCAGGCAACTATGGATGAACGAAATAGACAGATCGCTGAGATAGGTGCCTCACTGATTAAGCATTGGGG
CCCTGACTACAAAGACCATGACGGTGATTATAAAGATCATGACATCGATTACAAGGATGACGATGACAAG
GGCCCTCACCACCACCATCACCACTAATAATAAGGATCCCCCGACCTCGACCTCTGGCTAATAAAGGAAA
TTTATTTTCATTGCAATAGTGTGTTGGAATTTTTTGTGTCTCTCACTCGGAAGGACATATGGGAGGGCAA
ATCATTTGGTCGAGATCCCTCGGAGATCTCTAGCTAGAGGATCGATCCCCGCCCCGGACGAACTAAACCT
GACTACGACATCTCTGCCCCTTCTTCGCGGGGCAGTGCATGTAATCCCTTCAGTTGGTTGGTACAACTTG
CCAACTGGGCCCTGTTCCACATGTGACACGGGGGGGGACCAAACACAAAGGGGTTCTCTGACTGTAGTTG
ACATCCTTATAAATGGATGTGCACATTTGCCAACACTGAGTGGCTTTCATCCTGGAGCAGACTTTGCAGT
CTGTGGACTGCAACACAACATTGCCTTTATGTGTAACTCTTGGCTGAAGCTCTTACACCAATGCTGGGGG
ACATGTACCTCCCAGGGGCCCAGGAAGACTACGGGAGGCTACACCAACGTCAATCAGAGGGGCCTGTGTA
GCTACCGATAAGCGGACCCTCAAGAGGGCATTAGCAATAGTGTTTATAAGGCCCCCTTGTTAACCCTAAA
CGGGTAGCATATGCTTCCCGGGTAGTAGTATATACTATCCAGACTAACCCTAATTCAATAGCATATGTTA
CCCAACGGGAAGCATATGCTATCGAATTAGGGTTAGTAAAAGGGTCCTAAGGAACAGCGATATCTCCCAC
CCCATGAGCTGTCACGGTTTTATTTACATGGGGTCAGGATTCCACGAGGGTAGTGAACCATTTTAGTCAC
AAGGGCAGTGGCTGAAGATCAAGGAGCGGGCAGTGAACTCTCCTGAATCTTCGCCTGCTTCTTCATTCTC
CTTCGTTTAGCTAATAGAATAACTGCTGAGTTGTGAACAGTAAGGTGTATGTGAGGTGCTCGAAAACAAG
GTTTCAGGTGACGCCCCCAGAATAAAATTTGGACGGGGGGTTCAGTGGTGGCATTGTGCTATGACACCAA
TATAACCCTCACAAACCCCTTGGGCAATAAATACTAGTGTAGGAATGAAACATTCTGAATATCTTTAACA
ATAGAAATCCATGGGGTGGGGACAAGCCGTAAAGACTGGATGTCCATCTCACACGAATTTATGGCTATGG
GCAACACATAATCCTAGTGCAATATGATACTGGGGTTATTAAGATGTGTCCCAGGCAGGGACCAAGACAG
GTGAACCATGTTGTTACACTCTATTTGTAACAAGGGGAAAGAGAGTGGACGCCGACAGCAGCGGACTCCA
CTGGTTGTCTCTAACACCCCCGAAAATTAAACGGGGCTCCACGCCAATGGGGCCCATAAACAAAGACAAG
TGGCCACTCTTTTTTTTGAAATTGTGGAGTGGGGGCACGCGTCAGCCCCCACACGCCGCCCTGCGGTTTT
GGACTGTAAAATAAGGGTGTAATAACTTGGCTGATTGTAACCCCGCTAACCACTGCGGTCAAACCACTTG
CCCACAAAACCACTAATGGCACCCCGGGGAATACCTGCATAAGTAGGTGGGCGGGCCAAGATAGGGGCGC
GATTGCTGCGATCTGGAGGACAAATTACACACACTTGCGCCTGAGCGCCAAGCACAGGGTTGTTGGTCCT
CATATTCACGAGGTCGCTGAGAGCACGGTGGGCTAATGTTGCCATGGGTAGCATATACTACCCAAATATC
TGGATAGCATATGCTATCCTAATCTATATCTGGGTAGCATAGGCTATCCTAATCTATATCTGGGTAGCAT
ATGCTATCCTAATCTATATCTGGGTAGTATATGCTATCCTAATTTATATCTGGGTAGCATAGGCTATCCT
AATCTATATCTGGGTAGCATATGCTATCCTAATCTATATCTGGGTAGTATATGCTATCCTAATCTGTATC
CGGGTAGCATATGCTATCCTAATAGAGATTAGGGTAGTATATGCTATCCTAATTTATATCTGGGTAGCAT
ATACTACCCAAATATCTGGATAGCATATGCTATCCTAATCTATATCTGGGTAGCATATGCTATCCTAATC
TATATCTGGGTAGCATAGGCTATCCTAATCTATATCTGGGTAGCATATGCTATCCTAATCTATATCTGGG
TAGTATATGCTATCCTAATTTATATCTGGGTAGCATAGGCTATCCTAATCTATATCTGGGTAGCATATGC
TATCCTAATCTATATCTGGGTAGTATATGCTATCCTAATCTGTATCCGGGTAGCATATGCTATCCTCATG
ATAAGCTGTCAAACATGAGAATTTTCTTGAAGACGAAAGGGCCTCGTGATACGCCTATTTTTATAGGTTA
ATGTCATGATAATAATGGTTTCTTAGACGTCAGGTGGCACTTTTCGGGGAAATGTGCGCGGAACCCCTAT
TTGTTTATTTTTCTAAATACATTCAAATATGTATCCGCTCATGAGACAATAACCCTGATAAATGCTTCAA
TAATATTGAAAAAGGAAGAGTATGAGTATTCAACATTTCCGTGTCGCCCTTATTCCCTTTTTTGCGGCAT
TTTGCCTTCCTGTTTTTGCTCACCCAGAAACGCTGGTGAAAGTAAAAGATGCTGAAGATCAGTTGGGTGC
ACGAGTGGGTTACATCGAACTGGATCTCAACAGCGGTAAGATCCTTGAGAGTTTTCGCCCCGAAGAACGT
TTTCCAATGATGAGCACTTTTAAAGTTCTGCTATGTGGCGCGGTATTATCCCGTGTTGACGCCGGGCAAG
AGCAACTCGGTCGCCGCATACACTATTCTCAGAATGACTTGGTTGAGTACTCACCAGTCACAGAAAAGCA
TCTTACGGATGGCATGACAGTAAGAGAATTATGCAGTGCTGCCATAACCATGAGTGATAACACTGCGGCC
AACTTACTTCTGACAACGATCGGAGGACCGAAGGAGCTAACCGCTTTTTTGCACAACATGGGGGATCATG
TAACTCGCCTTGATCGTTGGGAACCGGAGCTGAATGAAGCCATACCAAACGACGAGCGTGACACCACGAT
GCCTGCAGCAATGGCAACAACGTTGCGCAAACTATTAACTGGCGAACTACTTACTCTAGCTTCCCGGCAA
CAATTAATAGACTGGATGGAGGCGGATAAAGTTGCAGGACCACTTCTGCGCTCGGCCCTTCCGGCTGGCT
GGTTTATTGCTGATAAATCTGGAGCCGGTGAGCGTGGGTCTCGCGGTATCATTGCAGCACTGGGGCCAGA
TGGTAAGCCCTCCCGTATCGTAGTTATCTACACGACGGGGAGTCAGGCAACTATGGATGAACGAAATAGA
CAGATCGCTGAGATAGGTGCCTCACTGATTAAGCATTGGTAACTGTCAGACCAAGTTTACTCATATATAC
TTTAGATTGATTTAAAACTTCATTTTTAATTTAAAAGGATCTAGGTGAAGATCCTTTTTGATAATCTCAT
GACCAAAATCCCTTAACGTGAGTTTTCGTTCCACTGAGCGTCAGACCCCGTAGAAAAGATCAAAGGATCT
TCTTGAGATCCTTTTTTTCTGCGCGTAATCTGCTGCTTGCAAACAAAAAAACCACCGCTACCAGCGGTGG
TTTGTTTGCCGGATCAAGAGCTACCAACTCTTTTTCCGAAGGTAACTGGCTTCAGCAGAGCGCAGATACC
AAATACTGTTCTTCTAGTGTAGCCGTAGTTAGGCCACCACTTCAAGAACTCTGTAGCACCGCCTACATAC
CTCGCTCTGCTAATCCTGTTACCAGTGGCTGCTGCCAGTGGCGATAAGTCGTGTCTTACCGGGTTGGACT
CAAGACGATAGTTACCGGATAAGGCGCAGCGGTCGGGCTGAACGGGGGGTTCGTGCACACAGCCCAGCTT
GGAGCGAACGACCTACACCGAACTGAGATACCTACAGCGTGAGCTATGAGAAAGCGCCACGCTTCCCGAA
GGGAGAAAGGCGGACAGGTATCCGGTAAGCGGCAGGGTCGGAACAGGAGAGCGCACGAGGGAGCTTCCAG
GGGGAAACGCCTGGTATCTTTATAGTCCTGTCGGGTTTCGCCACCTCTGACTTGAGCGTCGATTTTTGTG
ATGCTCGTCAGGGGGGCGGAGCCTATGGAAAAACGCCAGCAACGCGGCCTTTTTACGGTTCCTGGCCTTT
TGCTGGCCTTTTGCTCACATGTTCTTTCCTGCGTTATCCCCTGATTCTGTGGATAACCGTATTACCGCCT
TTGAGTGAGCTGATACCGCTCGCCGCAGCCGAACGACCGAGCGCAGCGAGTCAGTGAGCGAGGAAGCGGA
AGAGCGCCCAATACGCAAACCGCCTCTCCCCGCGCGTTGGCCGATTCATTAATGCAGCTGGCACGACAGG
TTTCCCGACTGGAAAGCGGGCAGTGAGCGCAACGCAATTAATGTGAGTTAGCTCACTCATTAGGCACCCC
AGGCTTTACACTTTATGCTTCCGGCTCGTATGTTGTGTGGAATTGTGAGCGGATAACAATTTCACACAGG
AAACAGCTATGACCATGATTACGCCAAGCTCTAGCTAGAGGTCGACCAATTCTCATGTTTGACAGCTTAT
CATCGCAGATCCGGGCAACGTTGTTGCCATTGCTGCAGGCGCAGAACTGGTAGGTATGGAAGATCTATAC
ATTGAATCAATATTGGCAATTAGCCATATTAGTCATTGGTTATATAGCATAAATCAATATTGGCTATTGG
CCATTGCATACGTTGTATCTATATCATAATATGTACATTTATATTGGCTCATGTCCAATATGACCGCCAT
GTTGACATTGATTATTGACTAGTTATTAATAGTAATCAATTACGGGGTCATTAGTTCATAGCCCATATAT
GGAGTTCCGCGTTACATAACTTACGGTAAATGGCCCGCCTGGCTGACCGCCCAACGACCCCCGCCCATTG
ACGTCAATAATGACGTATGTTCCCATAGTAACGCCAATAGGGACTTTCCATTGACGTCAATGGGTGGAGT
ATTTACGGTAAACTGCCCACTTGGCAGTACATCAAGTGTATCATATGCCAAGTCCGCCCCCTATTGACGT
CAATGACGGTAAATGGCCCGCCTGGCATTATGCCCAGTACATGACCTTACGGGACTTTCCTACTTGGCAG
TACATCTACGTATTAGTCATCGCTATTACCATGGTGATGCGGTTTTGGCAGTACACCAATGGGCGTGGAT
AGCGGTTTGACTCACGGGGATTTCCAAGTCTCCACCCCATTGACGTCAATGGGAGTTTGTTTTGGCACCA
AAATCAACGGGACTTTCCAAAATGTCGTAATAACCCCGCCCCGTTGACGCAAATGGGCGGTAGGCGTGTA
CGGTGGGAGGTCTATATAAGCAGAGCTCGTTTAGTGAACCGTCAGATCCTCACTCTCTTCCGCATCGCTG
TCTGCGAGGGCCAGCTGTTGGGCTCGCGGTTGAGGACAAACTCTTCGCGGTCTTTCCAGTACTCTTGGAT
CGGAAACCCGTCGGCCTCCGAACGGTACTCCGCCACCGAGGGACCTGAGCGAGTCCGCATCGACCGGATC
GGAAAACCT
Features (pLannotate 1.2.2; 21 found; start..end, strand, type, name):
    184..273     +  intron         chimeric intron (fragment): chimera between introns from adenovirus and immunoglobulin heavy chain genes
    292..338     +  CDS            IgH signal sequence (fragment): signal sequence from the mouse immunoglobulin heavy chain variable region
   1717..2289    +  CDS            Cd4 (fragment): CD4_RAT - Experimental evidence at protein level: Swiss-Prot protein existence level 1. Integral membrane glycoprotein that plays an essential role in the immune response and serves multiple functions in responses against both external and internal offenses. In T-cells, functions primarily as a coreceptor for MHC class II molecule:peptide complex. The antigens presented by class II peptides are derived from extracellular proteins while class I peptides are derived from cytosolic proteins. Interacts simultaneously with the T-cell receptor (TCR) and the MHC class II presented by antigen presenti
   2326..2493    +  CDS            COMP (fragment): COMP_HUMAN - Experimental evidence at protein level: Swiss-Prot protein existence level 1. May play a role in the structural integrity of cartilage via its interaction with other extracellular matrix proteins such as the collagens and fibronectin. Can mediate the interaction of chondrocytes with the cartilage extracellular matrix through interaction with cell surface integrin receptors. Could play a role in the pathogenesis of osteoarthritis. Potent suppressor of apoptosis in both primary chondrocytes and transformed cells. Suppresses apoptosis by blocking the activation of caspase-3 and by in
   2501..3288    +  CDS            bla(M) (fragment): β-lactamase lacking the signal sequence; bla(M); allows cytosolic expression of β-lactamase
   3295..3360    +  CDS            3xFLAG: three tandem FLAG® epitope tags, followed by an enterokinase cleavage site
   3420..3475    +  polyA_signal   β-globin poly(A) signal: rabbit β-globin polyadenylation signal (Gil and Proudfoot, 1987)
   3989..5670    -  rep_origin     oriP (fragment): Epstein-Barr virus oriP replication origin (Yates et al., 2000)
   5797..5901    +  promoter       AmpR promoter: bla
   5902..6762    +  CDS            AmpR: β-lactamase; bla; confers resistance to ampicillin, carbenicillin, and related antibiotics
   6933..7521    +  rep_origin     ori: high-copy-number ColE1/pMB1/pBR322/pUC origin of replication
   7704..7796    +  CDS            lacI (fragment): lac repressor; lacI; The lac repressor binds to the lac operator to inhibit transcription in E. coli. This inhibition can be relieved by adding lactose or isopropyl-β-D-thiogalactopyranoside (IPTG).
   7809..7830    +  protein_bind   CAP binding site: CAP binding activates transcription in the presence of cAMP. E. coli catabolite activator protein
   7845..7875    +  promoter       lac promoter: promoter for the E. coli lac operon
   7883..7899    +  protein_bind   lac operator: The lac repressor binds to the lac operator to inhibit transcription in E. coli. This inhibition can be relieved by adding lactose or isopropyl-β-D-thiogalactopyranoside (IPTG). lac repressor encoded by lacI
   7969..7985    +  promoter       tet promoter (fragment): E. coli promoter for tetracycline efflux protein gene
   7995..8020    -  CDS            bla(M) (fragment): β-lactamase lacking the signal sequence; bla(M); allows cytosolic expression of β-lactamase
   8194..8573    +  enhancer       CMV enhancer: human cytomegalovirus immediate early enhancer
   8575..8774    +  promoter       CMV promoter: human cytomegalovirus (CMV) immediate early promoter
   8842..8880    +  misc_feature   Ad SA (fragment): adenovirus major late transcript splice acceptor (Friedrich and Soriano, 1991)
   8913..153     -  CDS            PTP (fragment) (across the origin): TERM_ADE02 - Experimental evidence at protein level: Swiss-Prot protein existence level 1. Protein covalently bound to the viral DNA that acts as a primer for viral genomic replication by DNA strand displacement. Assembles on the viral origin of replication in an initiation complex with viral polymerase, DBP, host NFIA and host POU2F1/OCT1. During initiation, the polymerase covalently couples the first dCTP with Ser- 580 of pTP. The terminal protein stimulates the template activity over 20 fold compared to protein-free templates. Neo-synthesized viral genomes are linked to two preterminal prot
