[The description below was written by a language model from this plasmid's Addgene catalogue record and pLannotate feature annotations shown in this document.]
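Description:
PSOP24-COMP-blac-flag-his is a mammalian expression plasmid built on the pTT3 backbone for producing a secreted, pentameric form of the Plasmodium falciparum secreted ookinete protein PSOP24 (PF3D7_0108700). In E. coli it is maintained through a high-copy ColE1/pUC-type origin and selected with ampicillin via the AmpR gene. It also carries an Epstein-Barr virus oriP fragment, which supports episomal retention in cells that supply EBNA1, a feature typical of vectors intended for high-yield transient transfection. Small remnants of lac regulatory sequence in the backbone have no evident role in expression.

Transcription is driven by the CMV enhancer/promoter. This is followed by adenovirus-derived leader sequence (which the automated annotation reports as a reverse-strand terminal protein fragment) and a chimeric intron, and it terminates at a rabbit β-globin polyadenylation signal. The open reading frame begins with an exogenous mouse immunoglobulin heavy chain signal peptide that directs secretion. Next comes the synthetic 1311 bp PSOP24 ectodomain, cloned between retained NotI and AscI sites. This region is not annotated in the feature tables but corresponds to the gap between the signal peptide and Cd4. All N-linked glycosylation sequons (NXT/S) were mutated to NXA so that the parasite protein is not inappropriately glycosylated by mammalian cells.

Downstream are rat Cd4 domains 3+4, the COMP coiled-coil segment that assembles the fusion into pentamers, a signal-less β-lactamase, a 3xFLAG tag and a 6xHis tag; the His tag is listed in the catalogue but not annotated. Pentamerisation raises binding avidity and β-lactamase can act as an enzymatic reporter, which suits the protein for use as a "prey" in screens for low-affinity extracellular interactions. The associated study used such screening on sporozoite membrane proteins. The depositor and repository-sequenced records are annotated identically and differ by only two nucleotides in length.
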