Addgene plasmid #110983: PSOP24-COMP-blac-flag-his
Purpose: Expresses pentamerised full-length protein ectodomain with no N-linked glycans in mammalian cells. Contains a C-terminal rat Cd4 d3+4 tag, COMP pentamerisation domain, flag- and 6xHis tags.
Depositing lab: Gavin Wright. Depositing organization: Wellcome Sanger Institute. Publication: Systematic Identification of Plasmodium Falciparum Sporozoite Membrane Protein Interactions Reveals an Essential Role for the p24 Complex in Host Infection. Knockel J, Dundas K, Yang ASP, Galaway F, Metcalf T, Gemert GV, Sauerwein RW, Rayner JC, Billker O, Wright GJ. Mol Cell Proteomics. 2021;20:100038. doi: 10.1074/mcp.RA120.002432. Epub 2021 Jan 27. PubMed 33515807.
Backbone
  Vector backbone: pTT3
  Backbone manufacturer: pTT3 was obtained from Yves Durocher, National Research Council of Canada-Biotechnology Research Institute
  Backbone size w/o insert (bp): 7661
  Vector type: Mammalian Expression
Growth in bacteria
  Bacterial resistance: Ampicillin, 100 μg/mL
  Growth temperature: 37°C
  Growth strain: DH5alpha
  Copy number: Unknown
Gene/Insert
  Gene/Insert name: secreted ookinete protein (PSOP24) (alt name: PF3D7_0108700)
  Species: Synthetic
  Insert size (bp): 1311
  Mutation: All NXT/S sites mutated to NXA, where X is any amino acid except Proline
  Entrez Gene: PF3D7_0108700 (a.k.a. PF3D7_0108700, PFA_0430c)
  Promoter: CMV
  Tag / fusion protein: Exogenous signal peptide of mouse origin (N terminal on insert); rat Cd4d3+4, beta-lactamase, triple FLAG tag, 6xHis tag (C terminal on insert)
  Cloning method: Restriction Enzyme; 5′ cloning site Not1 (not destroyed); 3′ cloning site Asc1 (not destroyed)
Terms and licenses: Academic/Nonprofit Terms; Industry Terms: Not Available to Industry
How to cite: PSOP24-COMP-blac-flag-his was a gift from Gavin Wright (Addgene plasmid # 110983 ; http://n2t.net/addgene:110983 ; RRID:Addgene_110983)
